>Addgene plasmid #205385 | pICH41295(pro5U)-pAT5G42470 | addgene full sequence | sequence record 404836 | Addgene NGS Result
CTCAACTATCAGAGGTAGTTGGCGTCATCGAGCGCCATCTCGAACCGACGTTGCTGGCCGTACATTTGTA
CGGCTCCGCAGTGGATGGCGGCCTGAAGCCACACAGCGATATTGATTTGCTGGTTACGGTGACCGTAAGG
CTTGATGAAACAACGCGGCGAGCTTTGATCAACGACCTTTTGGAAACTTCGGCTTCCCCTGGAGAGAGCG
AGATTCTCCGCGCTGTAGAAGTCACCATTGTTGTGCACGACGACATCATTCCGTGGCGTTATCCAGCTAA
GCGCGAACTGCAATTTGGAGAATGGCAGCGCAATGACATTCTTGCAGGTATCTTCGAGCCAGCCACGATC
GACATTGATCTGGCTATCTTGCTGACAAAAGCAAGAGAACATAGCGTTGCCTTGGTAGGTCCAGCGGCGG
AGGAACTCTTTGATCCGGTTCCTGAACAGGATCTATTTGAGGCGCTAAATGAAACCTTAACGCTATGGAA
CTCGCCGCCCGACTGGGCTGGCGATGAGCGAAATGTAGTGCTTACGTTGTCCCGCATTTGGTACAGCGCA
GTAACCGGCAAAATCGCGCCGAAGGATGTCGCTGCCGACTGGGCAATGGAGCGCCTGCCGGCCCAGTATC
AGCCCGTCATACTTGAAGCTAGACAGGCTTATCTTGGACAAGAAGAAGATCGCTTGGCCTCGCGCGCAGA
TCAGTTGGAAGAATTTGTCCATTACGTAAAAGGCGAGATCACCAAGGTAGTCGGCAAATAACTGTCAGAC
CAAGTTTACTCATATATACTTTAGATTGATTTAAAACTTCATTTTTAATTTAAAAGGATCTAGGTGAAGA
TCCTTTTTGATAATCTCATGACCAAAATCCCTTAACGTGAGTTTTCGTTCCACTGAGCGTCAGACCCCGT
AGAAAAGATCAAAGGATCTTCTTGAGATCCTTTTTTTCTGCGCGTAATCTGCTGCTTGCAAACAAAAAAA
CCACCGCTACCAGCGGTGGTTTGTTTGCCGGATCAAGAGCTACCAACTCTTTTTCCGAAGGTAACTGGCT
TCAGCAGAGCGCAGATACCAAATACTGTTCTTCTAGTGTAGCCGTAGTTAGGCCACCACTTCAAGAACTC
TGTAGCACCGCCTACATACCTCGCTCTGCTAATCCTGTTACCAGTGGCTGCTGCCAGTGGCGATAAGTCG
TGTCTTACCGGGTTGGACTCAAGACGATAGTTACCGGATAAGGCGCAGCGGTCGGGCTGAACGGGGGGTT
CGTGCACACAGCCCAGCTTGGAGCGAACGACCTACACCGAACTGAGATACCTACAGCGTGAGCTATGAGA
AAGCGCCACGCTTCCCGAAGGGAGAAAGGCGGACAGGTATCCGGTAAGCGGCAGGGTCGGAACAGGAGAG
CGCACGAGGGAGCTTCCAGGGGGAAACGCCTGGTATCTTTATAGTCCTGTCGGGTTTCGCCACCTCTGAC
TTGAGCGTCGATTTTTGTGATGCTCGTCAGGGGGGCGGAGCCTATGGAAAAACGCCAGCAACGCGGCCTT
TTTACGGTTCCTGGCCTTTTGCTGGCCTTTTGCTCACATGTTCTTTCCTGCGTTATCCCCTGATTCTGTG
GATAACCGTATTACCGCCTTTGAGTGAGCTGATACCGCTCGCCGCAGCCGAACGACCGAGCGCAGCGAGT
CAGTGAGCGAGGAAGCGGAAGAGCGCCCAATACGCAAACCGCCTCTCCCCGCGCGTTGGCCGATTCATTA
ATCACTCTGTGGTCTCAGGAGTCTCATATTTCTTCATCACGCACATACTTTTTTTATTTCTTTTATTGTA
AAGGGTAAAATCACATGTTCACTATTAACTTACCACTAAAATGCGGTAGTTTTGGATAGATATTGTAGAA
TGTAGTAGATTTAGAAAGGGTTTTCCAAAATGTGGTAGATTCAACAAAATTTCTTTTTTTTTAAAAAAAA
AAATCTACCACATTCGAGAGTTGATACTTTGTTAGCTTTGCTTTGTATTGATAATTTTTTTTTTTTTTTT
AATTGATAAAAAGAAAACTAGATATTGACATTCGGATTTCGGATCGGATTTGAATCGAAGTTTTTCGGAT
TCAGATAATTTGGATGGGAAAGTTTATTATCCATTCGGATTTTATGACTATTCGGTTTGGATGATGTTGG
ATTCAGATCGGTTTTAGGAAAAAAAATTGGTTAAATTTTACAAAAATTTGGTTAAATTTTACAAAAAATT
GTATAATTGTAACAAATATGACTAAATTGTTTTGGATATCTAGGTTATTTCGGATATTTTTTGGTATAAA
ATTATAACTAAATATAACTAATATTTTTTAAAATTATAACTAAATATCATAATATTTTTAGAGGTATAAT
TTTATTTTGGGTTATCGAATATCCGTTTGGTTTTTGGTTCGAATCAGATTCGGTTCGAATAATTCGGATA
GAAGAAGTCATTACCCATTTGGAGTTTTGTGATTATTCGATTTGGTTTCAAAACCGGATTTTTGGATCTG
TTTCATATTGATTTTTGGATTTCGGATTTTATGTCTACTCCTAAAAAAACCCATGTAGTTTTCGTTTTAA
GTGTAGAATTTATCTTTTGGTTGTAAGTTATATCTAGTCTATCTTTTGGGACGTTTGGTTTCCCATGTTT
GGATTGTTTGTTGTAAGTCCTATGTACAACTCCATCTTCTATCGAGAATCTTTTAGAAGGAAAAAAAAAA
CTCGTATTTACGAAATTTGACAGTAGAAAACAAAAACCTAAGTACAATTCAAATTGACAAAAAAAAAAAA
AAAGTAAAAATTCTTAAAAGGGGACTACAGTAAAAATTCATGTTAAATCTAACTGCTCGAACGTTCCAGT
TTCCACCACCCGGCGCGTGAGTAGTACCACCGTCGTCACTTTCACAATCTCCCAACAGAGATCCTTCCCA
ATGTGAGACCACGAAGTGGCTCTTCAGTGGACGAAAGGGCCTCGTGATACGCCTATTTTTATAGGTTAAT
GTCATGATAATAATGGTTTCTTAGACGTCAGGTGGCACTTTTCGGGGAAATGTGCGCGGAACCCCTATTT
GTTTATTTTTCTAAATACATTCAAATATGTATCCGCTCATGAGACAATAACCCTGATAAATGCTTCAATA
ATATTGAAAAAGGAAGAGTATGCGCTCACGCAACTGGTCCAGAACCTTGACCGAACGCAGCGGTGGTAAC
GGCGCAGTGGCGGTTTTCATGGCTTGTTATGACTGTTTTTTTTTGGGGTACAGTCTATGCCTCGGGCATC
CAAGCAGCAAGCGCGTTACGCCGTGGGTCGATGTTTGATGTTATGGAGCAGCAACGATGTTACGCAGCAG
GGCAGTCGCCCTAAAACAAAGTTAAACATCATGAGGGAAGCGGTGATCGCCGAAGTATCGA
Features (pLannotate 1.2.2; 6 found; start..end, strand, type, name):
    932..1520    +  rep_origin     ori: high-copy-number ColE1/pMB1/pBR322/pUC origin of replication
   1703..1786    +  CDS            lacI (fragment): LACI_ECOLI - Experimental evidence at protein level: Swiss-Prot protein existence level 1. Repressor of the lactose operon. Binds allolactose as an inducer. From Escherichia coli (strain K12).
   3065..3169    +  promoter       AmpR promoter: bla
   3160..3240    -  CDS            int (fragment): INT2_ECOLX - Protein inferred from homology: Swiss-Prot protein existence level 3. Putative integrase believed to be involved in the insertion of antibiotic resistance genes into plasmids and transposons. From Escherichia coli.
   3328..3384    +  CDS            GmR (fragment): gentamycin acetyltransferase; aacC1; confers resistance to gentamycin
   3391..758     +  CDS            aadA (across the origin): S3AD_ECOLX - Experimental evidence at protein level: Swiss-Prot protein existence level 1. Mediates bacterial resistance to the antibiotics streptomycin and spectinomycin. From Escherichia coli.
