[The description below was written by a language model from this plasmid's Addgene catalogue record and pLannotate feature annotations shown in this document.]
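Description:
pICH41295(pro5U)-pAT5G42470 is a level 0 part plasmid for the MoClo (Modular Cloning, Golden Gate-based) system. It carries a promoter plus 5'UTR module derived from the Arabidopsis thaliana locus AT5G42470. The backbone is pICH41295, the standard MoClo acceptor for "pro + 5U" parts, and the construct is classed as a synthetic biology vector rather than an expression vector. It is a storage and donor plasmid, about 3.4 kb in total, from which the part is released for assembly into higher-level constructs. It is maintained in E. coli at high copy through a ColE1/pUC-type origin of replication. Selection is with spectinomycin, conferred by an aadA aminoglycoside adenylyltransferase gene that spans the numbering origin of the sequence record and lies downstream of an annotated AmpR (bla) promoter.

The insert is recorded as 1,168 bp of A. thaliana sequence. The automated annotation does not label it, which is expected for a plant regulatory region with no coding sequence. It presumably lies in the unannotated stretch between the short lacI fragment and the AmpR promoter, although the feature table does not confirm this. The small lacI, integrase and gentamicin-acetyltransferase fragments look like remnants of the backbone's construction (lacZ selection cassette and integron-derived resistance region), not functional genes. The record lists restriction enzyme cloning but does not give the cloning sites or the flanking fusion overhangs.

According to the associated publication title, the part belongs to a pipeline for identifying and engineering constitutive and repressible plant promoters. In practice it would be combined with coding sequence and terminator modules to build plant transcription units.
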