Addgene plasmid #205385: pICH41295(pro5U)-pAT5G42470
Purpose: MoClo lvl0 Promoter + 5'UTR part
Depositing lab: Jennifer Nemhauser. Depositing organization: University of Washington. Publication: Building a pipeline to identify and engineer constitutive and repressible promoters. Yang EJY, Nemhauser JL. Quant Plant Biol. 2023 Oct 19;4:e12. doi: 10.1017/qpb.2023.10. eCollection 2023. PubMed 37901686.
Backbone
  Vector backbone: pICH41295
  Backbone manufacturer: Sylvestre Marillonnet Lab
  Vector type: Synthetic Biology
Growth in bacteria
  Bacterial resistance: Spectinomycin, 50 μg/mL
  Growth temperature: 37°C
  Growth strain: DH5alpha
  Copy number: High Copy
Gene/Insert
  Gene/Insert name: pAT5G42470
  Species: A. thaliana (mustard weed)
  Insert size (bp): 1168
  Cloning method: Restriction Enzyme; 5′ cloning site unknown (unknown if destroyed)
Terms and licenses: Academic/Nonprofit Terms; Industry Terms: Not Available to Industry
How to cite: pICH41295(pro5U)-pAT5G42470 was a gift from Jennifer Nemhauser (Addgene plasmid # 205385 ; http://n2t.net/addgene:205385 ; RRID:Addgene_205385)
